>Addgene plasmid #35309 | pBbA3k-RFP | depositor full sequence | sequence record 42976 | pBbA3k-RFP sequence 4622 bps
GACGTCTTAATTACCCGACTGGTCTTTGGCACCAGCTTTTAAACGACGCCACAGAGTGGTGCGGCTAATC
CCCAGATAACGCGCCGCGGCGGTCTTATCGCCCTTAAAGCGCGCCAGTACATCCTGTAACGCGTTCGCAT
CCACGGTTGAAGGCGTCAGTTCTGCTGTGTTCACCATAAGCTCAGGTAATAACTGCCGCATAAATTGCCT
GTCCAGCGTTGGCGCGGGATCGACGCTTAAAAAAAGCGCCAGGCGCTCCATCATATTACGCAGTTCGCGA
ATATTACCGGGCCAGCGCCAGGCCAGCAAAAGCGGCTGACACTGTGTCAATCCATGACGTATCGATTCGG
TAAACGGAATTTCCATCGCCGCCAGCGACTGTTTTAAAAAGCTTTCCGCCAGCGGCAAAATATCAGCCTG
CCGCTCGCGCAAAGGAGGAAGCGTCAGACGCAGAATACTCAGGCGATAAAAGAGATCGGGGCGAAAACGT
CCTTGCATTATCTCCCGATCCAGATCGCAATGCGTAGCGCTGATCACCCGGACATCCACCGGGATCGGCT
GGTGTCCGCCGACGCGAGTGACGGCTTTTTCCTCCAGTACGCGCAAAAGTCGGGTTTGTAACGGCAAGGG
CATTTCGCCGATTTCATCCAGAAACAGCGTGCCGCCGTGTGCGATTTCAAACAGCCCCGCCCGGCCTCCT
CGTCGTGAACCGGTAAACGCGCCCTCTTCATAACCAAACAGTTCCGCTTCCAGCAACGACTCGGTAATCG
CGCCGCAATTGACGGCGACAAAGGGAGGGGATGGCTTATTCTGACGGTGAGGCTGGCGGTGAAAGAACGT
CTGGTGAATCGCCTGCGCCGCCAGCTCTTTTCCGGTCCCTGTTTCCCCCTGAATCAGCACTGCCGCACGG
GAGCGGGCATAGAGCGTAATCGTCTGGCGGAGCTGCTCCATTTGCGGCGACTGGCCGCGTATATCGCCCA
GTTCATACCGGGTTTGTAATCCCTTGCCGGATGGGTAATCCACGCGCTGGCGCCGTGTCAGACGGGTCAT
ATCCAGCGCATCATGAAAAGCCTGACGAACGGTCGCCGCGGAATAAATAAAGATGGCGGTCATTCCTGCC
TCTTCCGCCAGATCGGTAATTAATCCCGCGCCGACGACGGCCTCAATACCGTTGGCCTTAAGTTCGTTAA
TTTGCCCGCGCGCGTCCTCTTCGGTGACATAGCTTCGCTGTTCAAGACGGAGGTGAAACGTTTTCTGAAA
GGCAAGTAAAGCCGGAATGGTCTCCTGATAGGTCACGATACCGATAGACGAGGTGAGCTTTCCCGCTTTC
GCCAGCGCCTGTAATACATCGAATCCGCTGGGCTTGATGAGGATCACCGGTATTGACAGGCGGCTTTTTA
AATAGGCCCCATTCGAACCCGCCGCGATAATCGCGTCGCAGCGCTCGGTCGCCAGTTTTTTGCGAATGTA
GGTCACCGCCTTTTCAAAGCCGAGTTGAATAGGCGTGATGGTCGCCAGATGATCAAATTCCAGGCTGATA
TCCCGAAACAGTTCGAACAGACGCGTTACGGAGACCGTCCAGATCACCGGTTTATCGCTATTATCGCGCG
GAGCGCTGTGGGCAGTCGTCATCGCAGTAGATTCATCTTTAAGGGGCGATTTTTTGTTTTAAACGTGTTT
CATAAATGTTGCAATGAAACAGGGTGATTCGTTTCATGAAACGTTAGCTGACACGTTTTTTTTTCCCTTA
ATCGCGCTTATTCATAACAGAAATGACTGTAATTACCTGTTTTTAAATCTCATTGTATTTAATTTTCTCG
CTGCCTCTTTGCCTGGCATAGCCTTTGCTTTGGTGAATACATCTTGAATAACAATTTACTAACATGGAAT
TCAAAAGATCTTTTAAGAAGGAGATATACATATGGCGAGTAGCGAAGACGTTATCAAAGAGTTCATGCGT
TTCAAAGTTCGTATGGAAGGTTCCGTTAACGGTCACGAGTTCGAAATCGAAGGTGAAGGTGAAGGTCGTC
CGTACGAAGGTACCCAGACCGCTAAACTGAAAGTTACCAAAGGTGGTCCGCTGCCGTTCGCTTGGGACAT
CCTGTCCCCGCAGTTCCAGTACGGTTCCAAAGCTTACGTTAAACACCCGGCTGACATCCCGGACTACCTG
AAACTGTCCTTCCCGGAAGGTTTCAAATGGGAACGTGTTATGAACTTCGAAGACGGTGGTGTTGTTACCG
TTACCCAGGACTCCTCCCTGCAAGACGGTGAGTTCATCTACAAAGTTAAACTGCGTGGTACCAACTTCCC
GTCCGACGGTCCGGTTATGCAGAAAAAAACCATGGGTTGGGAAGCTTCCACCGAACGTATGTACCCGGAA
GACGGTGCTCTGAAAGGTGAAATCAAAATGCGTCTGAAACTGAAAGACGGTGGTCACTACGACGCTGAAG
TTAAAACCACCTACATGGCTAAAAAACCGGTTCAGCTGCCGGGTGCTTACAAAACCGACATCAAACTGGA
CATCACCTCCCACAACGAAGACTACACCATCGTTGAACAGTACGAACGTGCTGAAGGTCGTCACTCCACC
GGTGCTTAAGGATCCAAACTCGAGTAAGGATCTCCAGGCATCAAATAAAACGAAAGGCTCAGTCGAAAGA
CTGGGCCTTTCGTTTTATCTGTTGTTTGTCGGTGAACGCTCTCTACTAGAGTCACACTGGCTCACCTTCG
GGTGGGCCTTTCTGCGTTTATACCTAGGGATATATTCCGCTTCCTCGCTCACTGACTCGCTACGCTCGGT
CGTTCGACTGCGGCGAGCGGAAATGGCTTACGAACGGGGCGGAGATTTCCTGGAAGATGCCAGGAAGATA
CTTAACAGGGAAGTGAGAGGGCCGCGGCAAAGCCGTTTTTCCATAGGCTCCGCCCCCCTGACAAGCATCA
CGAAATCTGACGCTCAAATCAGTGGTGGCGAAACCCGACAGGACTATAAAGATACCAGGCGTTTCCCCCT
GGCGGCTCCCTCGTGCGCTCTCCTGTTCCTGCCTTTCGGTTTACCGGTGTCATTCCGCTGTTATGGCCGC
GTTTGTCTCATTCCACGCCTGACACTCAGTTCCGGGTAGGCAGTTCGCTCCAAGCTGGACTGTATGCACG
AACCCCCCGTTCAGTCCGACCGCTGCGCCTTATCCGGTAACTATCGTCTTGAGTCCAACCCGGAAAGACA
TGCAAAAGCACCACTGGCAGCAGCCACTGGTAATTGATTTAGAGGAGTTAGTCTTGAAGTCATGCGCCGG
TTAAGGCTAAACTGAAAGGACAAGTTTTGGTGACTGCGCTCCTCCAAGCCAGTTACCTCGGTTCAAAGAG
TTGGTAGCTCAGAGAACCTTCGAAAAACCGCCCTGCAAGGCGGTTTTTTCGTTTTCAGAGCAAGAGATTA
CGCGCAGACCAAAACGATCTCAAGAAGATCATCTTATTAATCAGATAAAATATTTCTAGATTTCAGTGCA
ATTTATCTCTTCAAATGTAGCACCTGAAGTCAGCCCCATACGATATAAGTTGTTACTAGTGCTTGGATTC
TCACCAATAAAAAACGCCCGGCGGCAACCGAGCGTTCTGAACAAATCCAGATGGAGTTCTGAGGTCATTA
CTGGATCTATCAACAGGAGTCCAAGCGAGCTCTCGAACCCCAGAGTCCCGCTCAGAAGAACTCGTCAAGA
AGGCGATAGAAGGCGATGCGCTGCGAATCGGGAGCGGCGATACCGTAAAGCACGAGGAAGCGGTCAGCCC
ATTCGCCGCCAAGCTCTTCAGCAATATCACGGGTAGCCAACGCTATGTCCTGATAGCGGTCCGCCACACC
CAGCCGGCCACAGTCGATGAATCCAGAAAAGCGGCCATTTTCCACCATGATATTCGGCAAGCAGGCATCG
CCATGGGTCACGACGAGATCCTCGCCGTCGGGCATGCGCGCCTTGAGCCTGGCGAACAGTTCGGCTGGCG
CGAGCCCCTGATGCTCTTCGTCCAGATCATCCTGATCGACAAGACCGGCTTCCATCCGAGTACGTGCTCG
CTCGATGCGATGTTTCGCTTGGTGGTCGAATGGGCAGGTAGCCGGATCAAGCGTATGCAGCCGCCGCATT
GCATCAGCCATGATGGATACTTTCTCGGCAGGAGCAAGGTGAGATGACAGGAGATCCTGCCCCGGCACTT
CGCCCAATAGCAGCCAGTCCCTTCCCGCTTCAGTGACAACGTCGAGCACAGCTGCGCAAGGAACGCCCGT
CGTGGCCAGCCACGATAGCCGCGCTGCCTCGTCCTGCAGTTCATTCAGGGCACCGGACAGGTCGGTCTTG
ACAAAAAGAACCGGGCGCCCCTGCGCTGACAGCCGGAACACGGCGGCATCAGAGCAGCCGATTGTCTGTT
GTGCCCAGTCATAGCCGAATAGCCTCTCCACCCAAGCGGCCGGAGAACCTGCGTGCAATCCATCTTGTTC
AATCATGCGAAACGATCCTCATCCTGTCTCTTGATCAGATCATGATCCCCTGCGCCATCAGATCCTTGGC
GGCAAGAAAGCCATCCAGTTTACTTTGCAGGGCTTCCCAACCTTACCAGAGGGCGCCCCAGCTGGCAATT
CC
Features (pLannotate 1.2.2; 9 found; start..end, strand, type, name):
     34..1623    -  CDS            prpR: PRPR_ECOLI - Also known as yahP. Experimental evidence at protein level: Swiss-Prot protein existence level 1. Involved in the transcriptional regulation of the propionate catabolism operon. From Escherichia coli (strain K12).
   1922..2599    +  CDS            mRFP1: monomeric derivative of DsRed (Campbell et al., 2002)
   2632..2703    +  terminator     rrnB T1 terminator: transcription terminator T1 from the E. coli rrnB gene
   2719..2746    +  terminator     T7Te terminator: phage T7 early transcription terminator
   2765..2820    -  rep_origin     RSF ori (fragment): Plasmids containing the RSF 1030 origin of replication can be propagated in E. coli cells that contain additional plasmids with compatible origins.
   2908..3453    -  rep_origin     p15A ori: Plasmids containing the medium-copy-number p15A origin of replication can be propagated in E. coli cells that contain a second plasmid with the ColE1 origin.
   3567..3661    -  terminator     lambda t0 terminator: transcription terminator from phage lambda
   3695..4486    -  CDS            neo: KKA2_KLEPN - Also known as kan, nptII. Experimental evidence at protein level: Swiss-Prot protein existence level 1. Resistance to kanamycin, neomycin, paromomycin, ribostamycin, butirosin and gentamicin B. From Klebsiella pneumoniae.
   4518..4622    -  CDS            tnpA (fragment): TN5P_ECOLX - Also known as tnp. Experimental evidence at protein level: Swiss-Prot protein existence level 1. Mediates transposition of transposon Tn5 by a 'cut and paste' mechanism. First, the monomeric transposase binds the 19 bp inverted DNA repeats flanking the transposon. Then, dimerization of the DNA- bound transposase creates a synaptic DNA complex. After nicking of the first DNA strand, excision of the transposon proceeds through a series of intermediates. The transposase then mediates the insertion of the transposon at a new site by strand transfer. The activity of the wild- type tran
