[The description below was written by a language model from this plasmid's Addgene catalogue record and pLannotate feature annotations shown in this document.]
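Description:
pBbA3k-RFP is a bacterial expression plasmid from the BglBrick (pBb) vector series, a modular synthetic biology platform in which origins, promoters, resistance markers and inserts are combined in a standardised format. The full sequence is 4,622 bp, consistent with the listed 3,944 bp backbone plus a 678 bp insert. It replicates in E. coli from a p15A origin, which the catalogue lists as low copy and which is compatible with ColE1-type plasmids, so it can be co-maintained with a second vector. Selection is by kanamycin through the neo/nptII aminoglycoside phosphotransferase gene, which is followed by a lambda t0 terminator. The short RSF ori and Tn5 transposase fragments flagged by the annotation software are probably partial homology matches or remnants adjoining the origin and the Tn5-derived resistance cassette, not functional elements.

The payload is mRFP1, a monomeric DsRed-derived red fluorescent protein, followed by a double terminator made up of rrnB T1 and T7Te. The catalogue names the promoter as "ProS", and no promoter feature is annotated. However, the table shows the prpR gene encoded divergently upstream of the reporter, with an unannotated gap of roughly 300 bp between the two coding sequences where the promoter presumably lies. PrpR is the E. coli transcriptional regulator of the propionate catabolism operon, so this arrangement suggests a propionate-responsive expression system carried together with its regulator, although the record does not state the inducer.

The RFP serves as a fluorescent readout for characterising the expression behaviour of this particular origin, promoter and marker combination. In the BglBrick scheme the reporter would typically act as a placeholder to be exchanged by restriction cloning for a gene of interest, for example when tuning expression in multi-plasmid metabolic engineering work.
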