Addgene plasmid #35309: pBbA3k-RFP
Depositing lab: Jay Keasling. Depositing organization: University of California, Berkeley. Publication: BglBrick vectors and datasheets: A synthetic biology platform for gene expression. Lee TS, Krupa RA, Zhang F, Hajimorad M, Holtz WJ, Prasad N, Lee SK, Keasling JD. J Biol Eng. 2011 Sep 20;5:12. 10.1186/1754-1611-5-12 PubMed 21933410.
Backbone
  Vector backbone: pBb
  Backbone size w/o insert (bp): 3944
  Vector type: Bacterial Expression, Synthetic Biology
Growth in bacteria
  Bacterial resistance: Kanamycin, 50 μg/mL
  Growth temperature: 37°C
  Growth strain: DH5alpha
  Copy number: Low Copy
Gene/Insert
  Gene/Insert name: RFP (alt name: JBEI Part ID: JPUB_000075)
  Species: Synthetic
  Insert size (bp): 678
  Promoter: ProS
  Cloning method: Restriction Enzyme
  Sequencing primers: 5′ jkRFP-R (gctttggaaccgtactggaa); 3′ jkRFP-F (tggtcactacgacgctgaag)
Terms and licenses: Academic/Nonprofit Terms; Industry Terms: Not Available to Industry
Depositor comments: JBEI Part ID: JPUB_000075; Origin: p15A
How to cite: pBbA3k-RFP was a gift from Jay Keasling (Addgene plasmid # 35309 ; http://n2t.net/addgene:35309 ; RRID:Addgene_35309)
