>Addgene plasmid #35309 | pBbA3k-RFP | addgene partial sequence | sequence record 43599 | jkRFP-F 5'-tggtcactacgacgctgaag-3'
CAGCTGCCGGGTGCTTACAAAACCGACATCAAACTGGACATCACCTCCCACAACGAAGACTACACCATCG
TTGAACAGTACGAACGTGCTGAAGGTCGTCACTCCACCGGTGCTTAAGGATCCAAACTCGAGTAAGGATC
TCCAGGCATCAAATAAAACGAAAGGCTCAGTCGAAAGACTGGGCCTTTCGTTTTATCTGTTGTTTGTCGG
TGAACGCTCTCTACTAGAGTCACACTGGCTCACCTTCGGGTGGGCCTTTCTGCGTTTATACCTAGGGATA
TATTCCGCTTCCTCGCTCACTGACTCGCTACGCTCGGTCGTTCGACTGCGGCGAGCGGAAATGGCTTACG
AACGGGGCGGAGATTTCCTGGAAGATGCCAGGAAGATACTTAACAGGGAAGTGAGAGGGCCGCGGCAAAG
CCGTTTTTCCATAGGCTCCGCCCCCCTGACAAGCATCACGAAATCTGACGCTCAAATCAGTGGTGGCGAA
ACCCGACAGGACTATAAAGATACCAGGCGTTTCCCCCTGGCGGCTCCCTCGTGCGCTCTCCTGTTCCTGC
CTTTCGGTTTACCGGTGTCATTCCGCTGTTATGGCCGCGTTTGTCTCATTCCACGCCTGACACTCAGTTC
CGGGTAGGCAGTTCGCTCCAAGCTGGACTGTATGCACGAACCCCCCGTTCAGTCCGACCGCTGCGCCTTA
TCCGGTAACTATCGTCTTGAGTCCAACCCGGAAAGACATGCAAAAGCACCACTGGCAGCAGCCACTGGTA
ATTGATTTAGAGGAGTTAGTCTTGAAGTCATGCGCCGGTTAAGGCTAAACTGAAAGGACAAGTTTTGGTG
ACTGCGCTCCTCCAAGC
