>Addgene plasmid #35309 | pBbA3k-RFP | addgene partial sequence | sequence record 43600 | jkRFP-R 5'-gctttggaaccgtactggaa-3'
CTTTGGTAACTTTCAGTTTAGCGGTCTGGGTACCTTCGTACGGACGACCTTCACCTTCACCTTCGATTTC
GAACTCGTGACCGTTAACGGAACCTTCCATACGAACTTTGAAACGCATGAACTCTTTGATAACGTCTTCG
CTACTCGCCATATGTATATCTCCTTCTTAAAAGATCTTTTGAATTCCATGTTAGTAAATTGTTATTCAAG
ATGTATTCACCAAAGCAAAGGCTATGCCAGGCAAAGAGGCAGCGAGAAAATTAAATACAATGAGATTTAA
AAACAGGTAATTACAGTCATTTCTGTTATGAATAAGCGCGATTAAGGGAAAAAAAAACGTGTCAGCTAAC
GTTTCATGAAACGAATCACCCTGTTTCATTGCAACATTTATGAAACACGTTTAAAACAAAAAATCGCCCC
TTAAAGATGAATCTACTGCGATGACGACTGCCCACAGCGCTCCGCGCGATAATAGCGATAAACCGGTGAT
CTGGACGGTCTCCGTAACGCGTCTGTTCGAACTGTTTCGGGATATCAGCCTGGAATTTGATCATCTGGCG
ACCATCACGCCTATTCAACTCGGCTTTGAAAAGGCGGTGACCTACATTCGCAAAAAACTGGCGACCGAGC
GCTGCGACGCGATTATCGCGGCGGGTTCGAATGGGGCCTATTTAAAAAGCCGCCTGTCAATACCGGTGAT
CCTCATCAAGCCCAGCGGATTCGATGTATTACAGGCGCTGGCGAAAGCGGGAAAGCTCACCTCGTCTATC
GGTATCGTGACCTATCAGGAGACCATTCCGGCTTTACTTGCCTTTCAGAAAACGTTTCACCTCCGTCTTG
AACAGCGAAGCTATGTCACCGAA
